Addgene plasmid #234145: pAIP4_2GAS
Purpose: Heterologous protein expression of isoflavone reductase (IFR) in Escherichia coli
Depositing lab: Christopher Bahl. Depositing organization: AI Proteins. Publication: Facile, high-throughput protein purification enabled by high-efficiency protease elution. Cárcamo Noriega EN, Truebridge IS, Teets FD 3rd, Bowman JW 3rd, Rodriguez N, Howard TA, Bahl CD. Protein Sci. 2026 Sep;35(9):e70746. doi: 10.1002/pro.70746. PubMed 42555168.
Backbone
  Vector backbone: pET29b
  Backbone size w/o insert (bp): 5679
  Vector type: Bacterial Expression
Growth in bacteria
  Bacterial resistance: Kanamycin, 50 μg/mL
  Growth temperature: 37°C
  Growth strain: DH10B
  Copy number: High Copy
Gene/Insert
  Gene/Insert name: 2GAS (alt names: IFR_MEDSA; Isoflavone reductase (IFR) (EC 1.3.1.45) (2'-hydroxyisoflavone reductase) (NADPHisoflavone oxidoreductase))
  Species: Medicago sativa
  Insert size (bp): 921
  Promoter: T7
  Tag / fusion protein: 10x HisTag-Smt3 (N terminal on backbone)
  Cloning method: Golden Gate
  Sequencing primers: 5′ T7-promoter; 3′ T7-Term
Resource information
  A portion of this plasmid was derived from a plasmid made by: Synthetic DNA
Terms and licenses: Academic/Nonprofit Terms; Industry Terms
Depositor comments: 5' cloning site: BsaI (destroyed), 3' cloning site: BsaI (destroyed)
How to cite: pAIP4_2GAS was a gift from Christopher Bahl (Addgene plasmid # 234145 ; http://n2t.net/addgene:234145 ; RRID:Addgene_234145)
