[The description below was written by a language model from this plasmid's Addgene catalogue record and pLannotate feature annotations shown in this document.]
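Description:
pAIP4_2GAS is a bacterial expression plasmid built on a pET29b backbone for producing isoflavone reductase (IFR) from Medicago sativa (alfalfa) in Escherichia coli. It is selected with kanamycin through an aph(3')-Ia KanR gene and replicates from a ColE1/pMB1-type origin. The backbone also carries the bom region and rop gene inherited from pBR322, although the record lists the plasmid as high copy. An f1 origin is present as well. The annotation tool also flags short tetracycline-resistance fragments and a predicted E. coli ORF, which appear to be backbone remnants rather than functional parts.

The expression cassette follows the standard pET design. A T7 promoter with an adjacent lac operator and the T7 gene 10 ribosome binding site drives the open reading frame, a T7 terminator closes the unit, and a plasmid-borne lacI gene supplies repressor. Expression therefore requires a host that provides T7 RNA polymerase and is induced with IPTG or lactose. The 921 bp IFR coding sequence, made from synthetic DNA, was inserted by Golden Gate assembly through BsaI sites that were destroyed in the process. It is fused at its N terminus to a backbone-encoded 10x His tag followed by yeast Smt3 (SUMO). The His tag allows capture on metal-affinity resin, and the Smt3 domain is commonly used to aid solubility and as a recognition element for SUMO protease. This fits the associated work on high-throughput purification by protease elution. The feature table also detects a His-tag fragment and a short SET1-like fragment between the end of IFR and the terminator. The catalogue entry lists no C-terminal tag, so whether these fragments are translated is not established by the record.
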