Features (pLannotate 1.2.2; 21 found; start..end, strand, type, name):
     99..116     +  CDS            9xHis (fragment): 9xHis affinity tag
    126..175     +  CDS            SET1 (fragment): solubility-enhancement tag derived from T7 phage gene 10B
    183..230     +  terminator     T7 terminator: transcription terminator for bacteriophage T7 RNA polymerase
    267..695     +  rep_origin     f1 ori (sequence partly withheld): f1 bacteriophage origin of replication; arrow indicates direction of (+) strand synthesis
    748..805     +  promoter       AmpR promoter (fragment): bla
    814..1629    -  CDS            KanR: aminoglycoside phosphotransferase; aph(3')-Ia; confers resistance to kanamycin in bacteria or G418 (Geneticin®) in eukaryotes
   1751..2339    +  rep_origin     ori: high-copy-number ColE1/pMB1/pBR322/pUC origin of replication
   2525..2664    -  misc_feature   bom: basis of mobility region from pBR322
   2766..2957    -  CDS            rop: Rop protein, which maintains plasmids at low copy number; rop
   2974..3354    +  CDS            YPB1_ECOLX: Protein predicted: Swiss-Prot protein existence level 4. From Escherichia coli.
   3426..3717    -  CDS            TcR (fragment): tetracycline efflux protein; tet; confers resistance to tetracycline
   3732..3753    -  protein_bind   CAP binding site: CAP binding activates transcription in the presence of cAMP. E. coli catabolite activator protein
   3766..4848    -  CDS            lacI: lac repressor; lacI; The lac repressor binds to the lac operator to inhibit transcription in E. coli. This inhibition can be relieved by adding lactose or isopropyl-β-D-thiogalactopyranoside (IPTG).
   4849..4926    -  promoter       lacI promoter: lacI
   4934..5213    -  CDS            TcR (fragment): tetracycline efflux protein; tet; confers resistance to tetracycline
   5239..5257    +  promoter       T7 promoter: promoter for bacteriophage T7 RNA polymerase
   5258..5282    +  protein_bind   lac operator: The lac repressor binds to the lac operator to inhibit transcription in E. coli. This inhibition can be relieved by adding lactose or isopropyl-β-D-thiogalactopyranoside (IPTG). lac repressor encoded by lacI
   5297..5319    +  RBS            RBS: efficient ribosome binding site from bacteriophage T7 gene 10 (Olins and Rangwala, 1989)
   5351..5370    +  CDS            7xHis (fragment): 6xHis affinity tag
   5378..5674    +  CDS            SMT3: SMT3_YEAST - Experimental evidence at protein level: Swiss-Prot protein existence level 1. Not known; suppressor of MIF2 mutations. From Saccharomyces cerevisiae (strain ATCC 204508 / S288c) (Baker's yeast).
   5678..80      +  CDS            IFR (across the origin): IFR_MEDSA - Experimental evidence at protein level: Swiss-Prot protein existence level 1. Reduces achiral isoflavones to chiral isoflavanones during the biosynthesis of chiral pterocarpan phytoalexins. The reduction product is a third isomer, which represents the penultimate intermediate in the synthesis of the phytoalexin (-)-medicarpin, the major phytoalexin in Alfalfa. From Medicago sativa (Alfalfa).
>Addgene plasmid #234145 | pAIP4_2GAS | addgene full sequence | sequence record 464111 | Addgene NGS Result
CGGCAAAGGACATCGAGGCTTCTGAGGCCTATCCGGACGTGACGTACACCACCGCGGATGAATATCTGAA
TCAATTTGTTGGTTCGTAATGACTCGAGCACCACCACCACCACCACTGAGATCCGGCTGCTAACAAAGCC
CGAAAGGAAGCTGAGTTGGCTGCTGCCACCGCTGAGCAATAACTAGCATAACCCCTTGGGGCCTCTAAAC
GGGTCTTGAGGGGTTTTTTGCTGAAAGGAGGAACTATATCCGGATTGGCGAATGGG
[124 nt withheld, positions 267-390]
C
[91 nt withheld, positions 392-482]
A
[49 nt withheld, positions 484-532]
CCTTTGACGTTGGAGTCCACGTTCTTT
[37 nt withheld, positions 560-596]
ACCCTATCTCGGTCTATTCTTTTGATTTATAAGGGATTTTGCCGATTTCGGCCTATTGGTTAAAAAATGA
GCTGATTTAACAAAAATTTAACGCGAATTTTAACAAAATATTAACGCTTACAATTTAGGTGGCACTTTTC
GGGGAAATGTGCGCGGAACCCCTATTTGTTTATTTTTCTAAATACATTCAAATATGTATCCGCTCATGAA
TTAATTCTTAGAAAAACTCATCGAGCATCAAATGAAACTGCAATTTATTCATATCAGGATTATCAATACC
ATATTTTTGAAAAAGCCGTTTCTGTAATGAAGGAGAAAACTCACCGAGGCAGTTCCATAGGATGGCAAGA
TCCTGGTATCGGTCTGCGATTCCGACTCGTCCAACATCAATACAACCTATTAATTTCCCCTCGTCAAAAA
TAAGGTTATCAAGTGAGAAATCACCATGAGTGACGACTGAATCCGGTGAGAATGGCAAAAGTTTATGCAT
TTCTTTCCAGACTTGTTCAACAGGCCAGCCATTACGCTCGTCATCAAAATCACTCGCATCAACCAAACCG
TTATTCATTCGTGATTGCGCCTGAGCGAGACGAAATACGCGATCGCTGTTAAAAGGACAATTACAAACAG
GAATCGAATGCAACCGGCGCAGGAACACTGCCAGCGCATCAACAATATTTTCACCTGAATCAGGATATTC
TTCTAATACCTGGAATGCTGTTTTCCCGGGGATCGCAGTGGTGAGTAACCATGCATCATCAGGAGTACGG
ATAAAATGCTTGATGGTCGGAAGAGGCATAAATTCCGTCAGCCAGTTTAGTCTGACCATCTCATCTGTAA
CATCATTGGCAACGCTACCTTTGCCATGTTTCAGAAACAACTCTGGCGCATCGGGCTTCCCATACAATCG
ATAGATTGTCGCACCTGATTGCCCGACATTATCGCGAGCCCATTTATACCCATATAAATCAGCATCCATG
TTGGAATTTAATCGCGGCCTAGAGCAAGACGTTTCCCGTTGAATATGGCTCATAACACCCCTTGTATTAC
TGTTTATGTAAGCAGACAGTTTTATTGTTCATGACCAAAATCCCTTAACGTGAGTTTTCGTTCCACTGAG
CGTCAGACCCCGTAGAAAAGATCAAAGGATCTTCTTGAGATCCTTTTTTTCTGCGCGTAATCTGCTGCTT
GCAAACAAAAAAACCACCGCTACCAGCGGTGGTTTGTTTGCCGGATCAAGAGCTACCAACTCTTTTTCCG
AAGGTAACTGGCTTCAGCAGAGCGCAGATACCAAATACTGTCCTTCTAGTGTAGCCGTAGTTAGGCCACC
ACTTCAAGAACTCTGTAGCACCGCCTACATACCTCGCTCTGCTAATCCTGTTACCAGTGGCTGCTGCCAG
TGGCGATAAGTCGTGTCTTACCGGGTTGGACTCAAGACGATAGTTACCGGATAAGGCGCAGCGGTCGGGC
TGAACGGGGGGTTCGTGCACACAGCCCAGCTTGGAGCGAACGACCTACACCGAACTGAGATACCTACAGC
GTGAGCTATGAGAAAGCGCCACGCTTCCCGAAGGGAGAAAGGCGGACAGGTATCCGGTAAGCGGCAGGGT
CGGAACAGGAGAGCGCACGAGGGAGCTTCCAGGGGGAAACGCCTGGTATCTTTATAGTCCTGTCGGGTTT
CGCCACCTCTGACTTGAGCGTCGATTTTTGTGATGCTCGTCAGGGGGGCGGAGCCTATGGAAAAACGCCA
GCAACGCGGCCTTTTTACGGTTCCTGGCCTTTTGCTGGCCTTTTGCTCACATGTTCTTTCCTGCGTTATC
CCCTGATTCTGTGGATAACCGTATTACCGCCTTTGAGTGAGCTGATACCGCTCGCCGCAGCCGAACGACC
GAGCGCAGCGAGTCAGTGAGCGAGGAAGCGGAAGAGCGCCTGATGCGGTATTTTCTCCTTACGCATCTGT
GCGGTATTTCACACCGCAATGGTGCACTCTCAGTACAATCTGCTCTGATGCCGCATAGTTAAGCCAGTAT
ACACTCCGCTATCGCTACGTGACTGGGTCATGGCTGCGCCCCGACACCCGCCAACACCCGCTGACGCGCC
CTGACGGGCTTGTCTGCTCCCGGCATCCGCTTACAGACAAGCTGTGACCGTCTCCGGGAGCTGCATGTGT
CAGAGGTTTTCACCGTCATCACCGAAACGCGCGAGGCAGCTGCGGTAAAGCTCATCAGCGTGGTCGTGAA
GCGATTCACAGATGTCTGCCTGTTCATCCGCGTCCAGCTCGTTGAGTTTCTCCAGAAGCGTTAATGTCTG
GCTTCTGATAAAGCGGGCCATGTTAAGGGCGGTTTTTTCCTGTTTGGTCACTGATGCCTCCGTGTAAGGG
GGATTTCTGTTCATGGGGGTAATGATACCGATGAAACGAGAGAGGATGCTCACGATACGGGTTACTGATG
ATGAACATGCCCGGTTACTGGAACGTTGTGAGGGTAAACAACTGGCGGTATGGATGCGGCGGGACCAGAG
AAAAATCACTCAGGGTCAATGCCAGCGCTTCGTTAATACAGATGTAGGTGTTCCACAGGGTAGCCAGCAG
CATCCTGCGATGCAGATCCGGAACATAATGGTGCAGGGCGCTGACTTCCGCGTTTCCAGACTTTACGAAA
CACGGAAACCGAAGACCATTCATGTTGTTGCTCAGGTCGCAGACGTTTTGCAGCAGCAGTCGCTTCACGT
TCGCTCGCGTATCGGTGATTCATTCTGCTAACCAGTAAGGCAACCCCGCCAGCCTAGCCGGGTCCTCAAC
GACAGGAGCACGATCATGCGCACCCGTGGGGCCGCCATGCCGGCGATAATGGCCTGCTTCTCGCCGAAAC
GTTTGGTGGCGGGACCAGTGACGAAGGCTTGAGCGAGGGCGTGCAAGATTCCGAATACCGCAAGCGACAG
GCCGATCATCGTCGCGCTCCAGCGAAAGCGGTCCTCGCCGAAAATGACCCAGAGCGCTGCCGGCACCTGT
CCTACGAGTTGCATGATAAAGAAGACAGTCATAAGTGCGGCGACGATAGTCATGCCCCGCGCCCACCGGA
AGGAGCTGACTGGGTTGAAGGCTCTCAAGGGCATCGGTCGAGATCCCGGTGCCTAATGAGTGAGCTAACT
TACATTAATTGCGTTGCGCTCACTGCCCGCTTTCCAGTCGGGAAACCTGTCGTGCCAGCTGCATTAATGA
ATCGGCCAACGCGCGGGGAGAGGCGGTTTGCGTATTGGGCGCCAGGGTGGTTTTTCTTTTCACCAGTGAG
ACGGGCAACAGCTGATTGCCCTTCACCGCCTGGCCCTGAGAGAGTTGCAGCAAGCGGTCCACGCTGGTTT
GCCCCAGCAGGCGAAAATCCTGTTTGATGGTGGTTAACGGCGGGATATAACATGAGCTGTCTTCGGTATC
GTCGTATCCCACTACCGAGATGTCCGCACCAACGCGCAGCCCGGACTCGGTAATGGCGCGCATTGCGCCC
AGCGCCATCTGATCGTTGGCAACCAGCATCGCAGTGGGAACGATGCCCTCATTCAGCATTTGCATGGTTT
GTTGAAAACCGGACATGGCACTCCAGTCGCCTTCCCGTTCCGCTATCGGCTGAATTTGATTGCGAGTGAG
ATATTTATGCCAGCCAGCCAGACGCAGACGCGCCGAGACAGAACTTAATGGGCCCGCTAACAGCGCGATT
TGCTGGTGACCCAATGCGACCAGATGCTCCACGCCCAGTCGCGTACCGTCTTCATGGGAGAAAATAATAC
TGTTGATGGGTGTCTGGTCAGAGACATCAAGAAATAACGCCGGAACATTAGTGCAGGCAGCTTCCACAGC
AATGGCATCCTGGTCATCCAGCGGATAGTTAATGATCAGCCCACTGACGCGTTGCGCGAGAAGATTGTGC
ACCGCCGCTTTACAGGCTTCGACGCCGCTTCGTTCTACCATCGACACCACCACGCTGGCACCCAGTTGAT
CGGCGCGAGATTTAATCGCCGCGACAATTTGCGACGGCGCGTGCAGGGCCAGACTGGAGGTGGCAACGCC
AATCAGCAACGACTGTTTGCCCGCCAGTTGTTGTGCCACGCGGTTGGGAATGTAATTCAGCTCCGCCATC
GCCGCTTCCACTTTTTCCCGCGTTTTCGCAGAAACGTGGCTGGCCTGGTTCACCACGCGGGAAACGGTCT
GATAAGAGACACCGGCATACTCTGCGACATCGTATAACGTTACTGGTTTCACATTCACCACCCTGAATTG
ACTCTCTTCCGGGCGCTATCATGCCATACCGCGAAAGGTTTTGCGCCATTCGATGGTGTCCGGGATCTCG
ACGCTCTCCCTTATGCGACTCCTGCATTAGGAAGCAGCCCAGTAGTAGGTTGAGGCCGTTGAGCACCGCC
GCCGCAAGGAATGGTGCATGCAAGGAGATGGCGCCCAACAGTCCCCCGGCCACGGGGCCTGCCACCATAC
CCACGCCGAAACAAGCGCTCATGAGCCCGAAGTGGCGAGCCCGATCTTCCCCATCGGTGATGTCGGCGAT
ATAGGCGCCAGCAACCGCACCTGTGGCGCCGGTGATGCCGGCCACGATGCGTCCGGCGTAGAGGATCGAG
ATCGATCTCGATCCCGCGAAATTAATACGACTCACTATAGGGGAATTGTGAGCGGATAACAATTCCCCTC
TAGAAATAATTTTGTTTAACTTTAAGAAGGAGATATACATATGATGGCGAAGATTCATCACCATCATCAC
CATCACCATCACCACGGTAGCCTGCAAGATTCGGAAGTCAACCAAGAAGCAAAGCCGGAAGTCAAGCCGG
AAGTGAAACCGGAAACCCATATTAACCTGAAAGTTAGTGACGGCAGCTCTGAAATTTTCTTTAAGATCAA
AAAGACCACGCCGCTGCGTCGCCTGATGGAAGCGTTTGCCAAACGTCAGGGCAAGGAAATGGATAGCCTG
CGTTTCCTGTATGACGGTATTCGCATCCAGGCAGATCAAGCGCCGGAAGACCTGGACATGGAAGACAACG
ACATCATTGAAGCCCACCGTGAACAGATTGGCGGCTCTGGAACAGAAAATAAAATATTAATTCTAGGACC
CACTGGTGCGATTGGCCGTCACATTGTTTGGGCATCGATCAAGGCGGGTAACCCGACCTACGCATTGGTT
AGAAAAACGATTACTGCGGCGAATCCGGAAACGAAAGAGGAGCTGATCGATAATTACCAGTCCCTAGGCG
TGATTTTGTTGGAGGGCGACATCAACGACCACGAAACCCTGGTCAAAGCGATCAAACAAGTCGATATCGT
GATCTGCGCGGCCGGTCGCCTTCTGATTGAAGATCAAGTGAAGATCATCAAGGCGATTAAGGAGGCGGGT
AACGTCAAGAAATTCTTCCCAAGCGAATTTGGTCTGGACGTTGACCGTCACGATGCTGTAGAGCCGGTTC
GTCAGGTTTTCGAGGAGAAGGCTTCCATCCGCCGTGTAATTGAGGCTGAAGGTGTTCCGTATACGTACCT
GTGTTGCCATGCATTTACCGGTTATTTCCTGCGTAACCTGGCGCAACTGGACGCTACCGATCCGCCTCGT
GATAAAGTTGTGATTCTGGGCGACGGCAACGTTAAGGGCGCGTACGTTACCGAAGCCGACGTGGGTACAT
TCACCATTCGCGCAGCGAACGACCCGAATACCCTGAACAAAGCGGTGCATATTCGCTTACCGAAAAACTA
CTTGACCCAGAATGAAGTGATCGCCCTGTGGGAAAAGAAAATCGGCAAAACCTTGGAGAAGACCTACGTG
AGCGAAGAGCAGGTGTTGAAAGATATCCAAGAAAGCAGCTTTCCGCACAACTACCTCCTGGCTCTGTATC
ATAGCCAGCAGATTAAGGGTGATGCCGTTTATGAAATCGACC
